Addgene plasmid #159906: pAAV-CMV-FLEX-SaCas9-U6-sgDcc
Purpose: Mutagenesis of Dcc
Depositing lab: Larry Zweifel. Depositing organization: University of Washington.
Backbone
  Vector backbone: pAAV-FLEX-SaCas9-U6-sgRNA
  Backbone manufacturer: Larry Zweifel (Addgene plasmid # 124844)
  Vector type: Mouse Targeting, AAV, CRISPR
Growth in bacteria
  Bacterial resistance: Ampicillin, 100 μg/mL
  Growth temperature: 37°C
  Growth strain: NEB Stable
  Copy number: High Copy
Gene/Insert
  Gene/Insert name: Dcc
  gRNA/shRNA sequence: GCTCAGCGCACATCTTCAAGTC
  Species: M. musculus (mouse)
  Entrez Gene: Dcc (a.k.a. C030036D22Rik, Igdcc1)
  Cloning method: Restriction Enzyme; 5′ cloning site Unknown (unknown if destroyed); 3′ cloning site Unknown (unknown if destroyed)
Terms and licenses: Academic/Nonprofit Terms; Industry Terms: Not Available to Industry
How to cite: pAAV-CMV-FLEX-SaCas9-U6-sgDcc was a gift from Larry Zweifel (Addgene plasmid # 159906 ; http://n2t.net/addgene:159906 ; RRID:Addgene_159906)
