[The description below was written by a language model from this plasmid's Addgene catalogue record and pLannotate feature annotations shown in this document.]
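Description:
pAAV-CMV-FLEX-SaCas9-U6-sgDcc is an all-in-one AAV transfer plasmid for Cre-dependent CRISPR mutagenesis of the mouse Dcc gene. It derives from the pAAV-FLEX-SaCas9-U6-sgRNA backbone, into which a Dcc-targeting guide was inserted by restriction cloning; the cloning sites are not recorded. In bacteria it is maintained as a high-copy plasmid through a ColE1/pUC-type origin and selected with ampicillin via the β-lactamase gene. An f1 origin is also present in the backbone. AAV2 inverted terminal repeats flank the payload so that it can be packaged into recombinant AAV particles. One ITR is annotated intact, while the other is detected only as short fragments in the sequenced record. That may reflect the difficulty of sequencing these repeats, and ITR instability is consistent with the use of a recombination-deficient growth strain.

Between the ITRs, a CMV enhancer/promoter sits upstream of a FLEX (double-floxed inverted) cassette bounded by pairs of lox2272 and loxP sites in opposing orientation. Inside it, the Staphylococcus aureus Cas9 coding sequence, fused to a nucleoplasmin nuclear localization signal and a 3xHA epitope tag, lies in the antisense orientation and so is not expressed. In cells containing Cre recombinase, recombination between the incompatible lox pairs flips and locks the cassette into the sense orientation, allowing CMV-driven expression terminated by a bGH polyadenylation signal. Downstream, a human U6 Pol III promoter constitutively transcribes the Dcc spacer joined to the SaCas9 guide RNA scaffold. The compact SaCas9 lets nuclease and guide fit in a single AAV genome, so Dcc can be disrupted selectively in Cre-expressing cell populations in mice.
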