Features (pLannotate 1.2.2; 26 found; start..end, strand, type, name):
      1..380     +  enhancer       CMV enhancer: human cytomegalovirus immediate early enhancer
    381..584     +  promoter       CMV promoter: human cytomegalovirus (CMV) immediate early promoter
    621..654     +  protein_bind   lox2272: Cre-mediated recombination occurs in the 8-bp core sequence (GGATACTT). lox2272 sites are compatible with each other, but incompatible with loxP or loxN sites (Lee and Saito, 1988). Cre recombinase
    655..704     -  intron         β-globin intron (fragment): internally truncated intron from human β-globin
    705..738     +  protein_bind   loxP: Cre-mediated recombination occurs in the 8-bp core sequence (GCATACAT). Cre recombinase
    748..776     -  CDS            3xHA (fragment): three tandem HA epitope tags
    787..803     -  CDS            3xHA (fragment): three tandem HA epitope tags
    814..830     -  CDS            3xHA (fragment): three tandem HA epitope tags
    837..884     -  CDS            nucleoplasmin NLS: bipartite nuclear localization signal from nucleoplasmin
    885..4040    -  CDS            cas9: CAS9_STAAU - Experimental evidence at protein level: Swiss-Prot protein existence level 1. CRISPR (clustered regularly interspaced short palindromic repeat) is an adaptive immune system that provides protection against mobile genetic elements (viruses, transposable elements and conjugative plasmids). CRISPR clusters contain spacers, sequences complementary to antecedent mobile elements, and target invading nucleic acids. CRISPR clusters are transcribed and processed into CRISPR RNA (crRNA). In type II CRISPR systems correct processing of pre-crRNA requires a trans- encoded small RNA (tracrRNA)
   4117..4150    -  protein_bind   lox2272: Cre-mediated recombination occurs in the 8-bp core sequence (GGATACTT). lox2272 sites are compatible with each other, but incompatible with loxP or loxN sites (Lee and Saito, 1988). Cre recombinase
   4151..4200    -  intron         β-globin intron (fragment): internally truncated intron from human β-globin
   4201..4234    -  protein_bind   loxP: Cre-mediated recombination occurs in the 8-bp core sequence (GCATACAT). Cre recombinase
   4265..4376    +  polyA_signal   bGH poly(A) signal: bovine growth hormone polyadenylation signal
   4479..4719    +  promoter       U6 promoter: RNA polymerase III promoter for human U6 snRNA
   4750..4825    +  misc_RNA       Sa gRNA scaffold: guide RNA scaffold for the Staphylococcus aureus CRISPR/Cas9 system
   4839..4979    +  repeat_region  AAV2 ITR: inverted terminal repeat of adeno-associated virus serotype 2 inverted
   4984..5035    -  misc_feature   bom (fragment): basis of mobility region from pBR322
   5054..5509    +  rep_origin     f1 ori (sequence partly withheld): f1 bacteriophage origin of replication; arrow indicates direction of (+) strand synthesis
   5510..5559    -  misc_feature   bom (fragment): basis of mobility region from pBR322
   5661..5696    -  CDS            rop (fragment): Rop protein, which maintains plasmids at low copy number; rop
   5791..5895    +  promoter       AmpR promoter: bla
   5896..6756    +  CDS            AmpR: β-lactamase; bla; confers resistance to ampicillin, carbenicillin, and related antibiotics
   6927..7515    +  rep_origin     ori: high-copy-number ColE1/pMB1/pBR322/pUC origin of replication
   7588..7615    +  repeat_region  AAV2 ITR (fragment): inverted terminal repeat of adeno-associated virus serotype 2 inverted
   7644..7671    +  repeat_region  AAV2 ITR (fragment): inverted terminal repeat of adeno-associated virus serotype 2 inverted
>Addgene plasmid #159906 | pAAV-CMV-FLEX-SaCas9-U6-sgDcc | addgene full sequence | sequence record 317312 | Addgene NGS Result
GACATTGATTATTGACTAGTTATTAATAGTAATCAATTACGGGGTCATTAGTTCATAGCCCATATATGGA
GTTCCGCGTTACATAACTTACGGTAAATGGCCCGCCTGGCTGACCGCCCAACGACCCCCGCCCATTGACG
TCAATAATGACGTATGTTCCCATAGTAACGCCAATAGGGACTTTCCATTGACGTCAATGGGTGGAGTATT
TACGGTAAACTGCCCACTTGGCAGTACATCAAGTGTATCATATGCCAAGTACGCCCCCTATTGACGTCAA
TGACGGTAAATGGCCCGCCTGGCATTATGCCCAGTACATGACCTTATGGGACTTTCCTACTTGGCAGTAC
ATCTACGTATTAGTCATCGCTATTACCATGGTGATGCGGTTTTGGCAGTACATCAATGGGCGTGGATAGC
GGTTTGACTCACGGGGATTTCCAAGTCTCCACCCCATTGACGTCAATGGGAGTTTGTTTTGGCACCAAAA
TCAACGGGACTTTCCAAAATGTCGTAACAACTCCGCCCCATTGACGCAAATGGGCGGTAGGCGTGTACGG
TGGGAGGTCTATATAAGCAGAGCTCTCTGGCTAACTACCGGTGCTAGCGTCGACTCCGGAATAACTTCGT
ATAGGATACTTTATACGAAGTTATGCAGAATGGTAGCTGGATTGTAGCTGCTATTAGCAATATGAAACCT
CTTAATAACTTCGTATAGCATACATTATACGAAGTTATGGCGCGCCTTAAGCGTAATCTGGAACATCGTA
TGGGTAAGCGTAATCTGGAACATCGTATGGGTAAGCGTAATCTGGAACATCGTATGGGTAGGATCCCTTT
TTCTTTTTTGCCTGGCCGGCCTTTTTCGTGGCCGCCGGCCTTTTGCCCTTTTTGATGATCTGAGGGTGCT
TCTTAGATTTCACTTCATACAGGTTGCCCAGAATGTCTGTGCTGTACTTCTTAATGCTCTGGGTCTTGGA
GGCGATTGTCTTAATGATCCTGGGGGGCCTCTTGTCGTTCATGTTTTCCAGGTACTCGCGGTAGGTGATG
TCGATCATGTTCACTTCGATCCGGTTCAGCAGGTCGTTGTTCACGCCGATCACTCTATACAGCTCGCCGT
TGATCTTGATCAGATCGTTGTTGTAGAAGGAGGCGATAAACTCGGCCTGGTTGCTGATCTTCTTCAGCTT
CTTAGCTTCCTCATAGCACTTGCTATTCACTTCGTAGTAGTTTTCTTTTTTGATCACATCCAGATTCTTC
ACGGTCACGAACTTGTACACGCCATTGTCCAGGTACACGTCGAATCTGTAGGGCTTCAGGGACAGCTTCA
CGACCTTGTTTCTGCTGTTGGGGTAGTCGTCGGTGATGTCCAGATGGGCGTTCAGTTTGTTGCCGTAATA
CTTAATCTTCTTGATCACGGGGCCGTTGTCCTTTTTGGAGTACTTGGTCAGGTAGTTCCCGGTTTCCTCG
TAGTACTTGTACAGGGGATTCTTCTCGTCGCCGTACTGTTCCATAATCAGCTTCAGTTTCTGGTAGGTCT
GGGGGTCGTGGTGGTACATCAGCAGCTTTTCGGGGCTCTTGTTGATCAGCTTTTTCAGCTTGTCATTGTC
CTTGTCGTACAGGCCGTTCAGATTGTTCACGATCAGGGTGTTGCCCTTGTCGTCCTTCCGGGTGGAGTAC
AGGGTGTCGTTAATCAGCTCTCTATTAGGCTTCTTGTCCACCCGGTGGCTGTACTTGTAGTCCTTGAAGT
CCTTAATGTGCTTGATCTGGTGGGGGGTGATGAAGATCTCTTTGTACTCCTGCTCGGTTTCGATCTCGGG
CATGCTCTCGGCCTGCTTTTCCTCGAACATCTGGTTTTCCATCACTTTTTTGGCCTTGTCCAGTTTCTTC
CACTCTTTGAAGATGAAATCGGCGTTGGCAATGATCAGGGCGTCCTCGGCGTGGTGCTTGTACCCCTTGT
TCCGCTCTTTCTTAAACTTCCACTTCCGCCGCAGAAAGCTGGTGAAGCCGCCATTGATGGACTTCACTTT
CACGTCCAGGTTGTTCACTCTGAAGTAGCTCCGCAGCAGGTTCATCAGGCCTCTGGTGGCGTATCTGGTA
TCCACCAGGTTCCGGTTGATGAAGTCTTTCTGCACGGAGAACCTGTTGATGTCCCGTTCTTCCAGCAGAT
ACTCTTTCTTGGTCTTGCTGATTCTGCCCTTGCCCTTGGCCAGATTCAGGATGTGCTTCTTGAAGGTTTC
GTAGCTGATCTTGCTGTCGCTGCTGCTCAGGTACTGGAATGGGGTCCGGTTGCCCTTCTTGCTGTTTTCT
TCCTGCTTCACGAGCACCTTGTTGTTGAAGCTGTTGTCGAAGGACACGCTTCTGGGGATGATGTGGTCCA
CCTCATAGTTGAAGGGGTTGTTCAGCAGATCTTCCAGAGGGATGGCTTCCAGGCTGTACAGGCACTTGCC
TTCCTGCATGTCGTGCAGCTTGATCTTCTCGATCAGGTACTTGGCGTTCTCTTTGCCGGTGGTCCGGATG
ATTTCCTCGATCCGCTCGTTGGTCTGCCGGTTCCGCTTCTGCATCTCGTTGATCATTTTCTGGGCGTCCT
TGGAGTTCTTCTCGCGGGCCAGCTCGATAATGATGTCGTTGGGCAGGCCGTACTTCTTGATGATGGCGTT
GATCACTTTGATGCTCTGGATGAAGCTTCTCTTCACGACGGGGCTCAGGATGAAGTCGTCCACCAGGGTG
GTGGGGATCTCTTTCTGCTGGGACAGGTCCACCTTCTTGGGCACCAGCTTCAGCCGGTTGAAGATAGCGA
TCTGGTTGTCGTTGGTGTGCCACAGCTCGTCCAGGATCAGGTTGATGGCCTTCAGGCTCAGGTTGTGGGT
GCCGGTATAGCCCTTCAGATTAGAGATCTGCTCGATCTCTTCCTGGGTCAGCTCGGAGTTCAGATTGGTC
AGTTCTTCCTGGATGTCCTCGCTGCTCTGGTAGATGGTCAGGATCTTGGCAATCTGATCCAGCAGCTCGG
CGTTCTCAATAATCTCTTTCCGGGCGGTAATGTCCTTGATGTCGTGGTACACCTTCAGGTTGGTGAACTC
GGGCTTGCCGGTGCTGGTCACTCTGTAGCCCTTAATATCCTCTTCGTTCACGAGGATTTCTTTGGCGATC
TGCTTCAGGGTGGGCTTCTTCTTCTGCTTGAACACGTTCTCGATGATCTGGAACTTCTCGTAATATTCCA
GCTTCTCGTTCTCGTCCCTGGTGATCACGAGATTGTTCAGGTCGTTCAGGGCGTTGTACAGGTCGGCGTT
GTAGGCGTACTTCACGCTCCGCAGTTCCTCGGGGAAGTAGGTGCAGTGGCCCATCAGCATCTCGTACCAT
TCTTTGATGTCCTTCCAGCCGAAGGGGCTGCCCTCGCCAGGTCCCTCATAGTAGGTCCGCCGGGTTTCCA
GCAGGTCGATGTAGGTGTCGATGAAGCTCTGGTCCAGCTGGTGGTAGGCCTTCTGCACCTTCAGCAGCTG
TTTGGCTTCTTTCACGTAGTCGCTGGTCTTGAATCTGTTGATGCTGCCCCGCACTTCGCCGTCTTTCTTC
AGCCGTTCCAGCTGCAGTTCGGCCACGTATTTCTCTTCCAGGGCCTTGCTGTTCCGGCTGATCTGCTCTT
TGGTGGACAGCTCGTTGCCGGTGTCCTCTTCCACCTCGTTCACGTTGTGCACGCCTCTTCTCTTGGCCAG
GTGCAGCAGGGCGGCAGAGAACTCTTCCTCGCTCAGCTTCTGGCTCAGGCCCTTCACTCTGGCCTCGTAG
GGGTTGATGCCGCTCAGCTCGCTGTGGTCGGTCAGCAGGTTGTAGTCGAACAGCAGCTTCTTCACTCTCT
GGATTCTATGCCGCCTCCGCCGCTTCAGCCTTCTGGCGCCTCTCTTGCTCCGCCTGCCCTCGTTGTTTTC
CACGTTGGCCTCTTTGAACAGCCGCACGCCGGCATCGATCACGTCCCGTGTCTCGTAGTCGATGATGCCG
TAGCCCACGCTGGTGATGCCGATGTCCAGGCCCAGGATGTAGTTCCGCTTGGCTGCTGGGACTCCGTGGA
TACCGACCTTCCGCTTCTTCTTTGGGGCCATGCGGCCGCTGCAGACCGGTGCTAGCATAACTTCGTATAA
AGTATCCTATACGAAGTTATTTGCCTTAACCCAGAAATTATCACTGTTATTCTTTAGAATGGTGCAAAGA
ATAACTTCGTATAATGTATGCTATACGAAGTTATGAATTCCTAGAGCTCGCTGATCAGCCTCGACTGTGC
CTTCTAGTTGCCAGCCATCTGTTGTTTGCCCCTCCCCCGTGCCTTCCTTGACCCTGGAAGGTGCCACTCC
CACTGTCCTTTCCTAATAAAATGAGGAAATTGCATCGCATTGTCTGAGTAGGTGTCATTCTATTCTGGGG
GGTGGGGTGGGGCAGGACAGCAAGGGGGAGGATTGGGAAGAGAATAGCAGGCATGCTGGGGAGGTACCGA
GGGCCTATTTCCCATGATTCCTTCATATTTGCATATACGATACAAGGCTGTTAGAGAGATAATTGGAATT
AATTTGACTGTAAACACAAAGATATTAGTACAAAATACGTGACGTAGAAAGTAATAATTTCTTGGGTAGT
TTGCAGTTTTAAAATTATGTTTTAAAATGGACTATCATATGCTTACCGTAACTTGAAAGTATTTCGATTT
CTTGGCTTTATATATCTTGTGGAAAGGACGAAACACCGCTCAGCGCACATCTTCAAGTCGTTTTAGTACT
CTGGAAACAGAATCTACTAAAACAAGGCAAAATGCCGTGTTTATCTCGTCAACTTGTTGGCGAGATTTTT
GCGGCCGCAGGAACCCCTAGTGATGGAGTTGGCCACTCCCTCTCTGCGCGCTCGCTCGCTCACTGAGGCC
GGGCGACCAAAGGTCGCCCGACGCCCGGGCTTTGCCCGGGCGGCCTCAGTGAGCGAGCGAGCGCGCAGCT
GCCTGCAGGGGCGCCTGATGCGGTATTTTCTCCTTACGCATCTGTGCGGTATTTCACACCGCATA
[95 nt withheld, positions 5036-5130]
T
[46 nt withheld, positions 5132-5177]
C
[141 nt withheld, positions 5179-5319]
CCTTTGACGTTGGAGTCCACGTTCTTT
[37 nt withheld, positions 5347-5383]
ACTCTATCTCGGGCTATTCTTTTGATTTATAAGGGATTTTGCCGATTTCGGTCTATTGGTTAAAAAATGA
GCTGATTTAACAAAAATTTAACGCGAATTTTAACAAAATATTAACGTTTACAATTTTATGGTGCACTCTC
AGTACAATCTGCTCTGATGCCGCATAGTTAAGCCAGCCCCGACACCCGCCAACACCCGCTGACGCGCCCT
GACGGGCTTGTCTGCTCCCGGCATCCGCTTACAGACAAGCTGTGACCGTCTCCGGGAGCTGCATGTGTCA
GAGGTTTTCACCGTCATCACCGAAACGCGCGAGACGAAAGGGCCTCGTGATACGCCTATTTTTATAGGTT
AATGTCATGATAATAATGGTTTCTTAGACGTCAGGTGGCACTTTTCGGGGAAATGTGCGCGGAACCCCTA
TTTGTTTATTTTTCTAAATACATTCAAATATGTATCCGCTCATGAGACAATAACCCTGATAAATGCTTCA
ATAATATTGAAAAAGGAAGAGTATGAGTATTCAACATTTCCGTGTCGCCCTTATTCCCTTTTTTGCGGCA
TTTTGCCTTCCTGTTTTTGCTCACCCAGAAACGCTGGTGAAAGTAAAAGATGCTGAAGATCAGTTGGGTG
CACGAGTGGGTTACATCGAACTGGATCTCAACAGCGGTAAGATCCTTGAGAGTTTTCGCCCCGAAGAACG
TTTTCCAATGATGAGCACTTTTAAAGTTCTGCTATGTGGCGCGGTATTATCCCGTATTGACGCCGGGCAA
GAGCAACTCGGTCGCCGCATACACTATTCTCAGAATGACTTGGTTGAGTACTCACCAGTCACAGAAAAGC
ATCTTACGGATGGCATGACAGTAAGAGAATTATGCAGTGCTGCCATAACCATGAGTGATAACACTGCGGC
CAACTTACTTCTGACAACGATCGGAGGACCGAAGGAGCTAACCGCTTTTTTGCACAACATGGGGGATCAT
GTAACTCGCCTTGATCGTTGGGAACCGGAGCTGAATGAAGCCATACCAAACGACGAGCGTGACACCACGA
TGCCTGTAGCAATGGCAACAACGTTGCGCAAACTATTAACTGGCGAACTACTTACTCTAGCTTCCCGGCA
ACAATTAATAGACTGGATGGAGGCGGATAAAGTTGCAGGACCACTTCTGCGCTCGGCCCTTCCGGCTGGC
TGGTTTATTGCTGATAAATCTGGAGCCGGTGAGCGTGGAAGCCGCGGTATCATTGCAGCACTGGGGCCAG
ATGGTAAGCCCTCCCGTATCGTAGTTATCTACACGACGGGGAGTCAGGCAACTATGGATGAACGAAATAG
ACAGATCGCTGAGATAGGTGCCTCACTGATTAAGCATTGGTAACTGTCAGACCAAGTTTACTCATATATA
CTTTAGATTGATTTAAAACTTCATTTTTAATTTAAAAGGATCTAGGTGAAGATCCTTTTTGATAATCTCA
TGACCAAAATCCCTTAACGTGAGTTTTCGTTCCACTGAGCGTCAGACCCCGTAGAAAAGATCAAAGGATC
TTCTTGAGATCCTTTTTTTCTGCGCGTAATCTGCTGCTTGCAAACAAAAAAACCACCGCTACCAGCGGTG
GTTTGTTTGCCGGATCAAGAGCTACCAACTCTTTTTCCGAAGGTAACTGGCTTCAGCAGAGCGCAGATAC
CAAATACTGTTCTTCTAGTGTAGCCGTAGTTAGGCCACCACTTCAAGAACTCTGTAGCACCGCCTACATA
CCTCGCTCTGCTAATCCTGTTACCAGTGGCTGCTGCCAGTGGCGATAAGTCGTGTCTTACCGGGTTGGAC
TCAAGACGATAGTTACCGGATAAGGCGCAGCGGTCGGGCTGAACGGGGGGTTCGTGCACACAGCCCAGCT
TGGAGCGAACGACCTACACCGAACTGAGATACCTACAGCGTGAGCTATGAGAAAGCGCCACGCTTCCCGA
AGGGAGAAAGGCGGACAGGTATCCGGTAAGCGGCAGGGTCGGAACAGGAGAGCGCACGAGGGAGCTTCCA
GGGGGAAACGCCTGGTATCTTTATAGTCCTGTCGGGTTTCGCCACCTCTGACTTGAGCGTCGATTTTTGT
GATGCTCGTCAGGGGGGCGGAGCCTATGGAAAAACGCCAGCAACGCGGCCTTTTTACGGTTCCTGGCCTT
TTGCTGGCCTTTTGCTCACATGTCCTGCAGGCAGCTGCGCGCTCGCTCGCTCACTGAGGCCGCCCGGGCG
TCGGGCGACCTTTGGTCGCCCGGCCTCAGTGAGCGAGCGAGCGCGCAGAGAGGGAGTGGCCAACTCCATC
ACTAGGGGTTCCTGCGGCCTCTAGACTCGAGGCGTT
